>Addgene plasmid #57145 | mPA-GFP-MAP4-C-10 | depositor partial sequence | sequence record 88289 | insert sequence
GATCCGCTAGCGCTACCGGTCGCCACCATGGTGAGCAAGGGCGAGGAGCTGTTCACCGGGGTGGTGCCCA
TCCTGGTCGAGCTGGACGGCGACGTAAACGGCCACAAGTTCAGCGTGTCCGGCGAGGGCGAGGGCGATGC
CACCTACGGCAAGCTGACCCTGAAGTTCATCTGCACCACCGGCAAGCTGCCCGTGCCCTGGCCCACCCTC
GTGACCACCTTCAGCTACGGCGTGCAGTGCTTCAGCCGCTACCCCGACCACATGAAGCAGCACGACTTCT
TCAAGTCCGCCATGCCCGAAGGCTACGTCCAGGAGCGCACCATCTTCTTCAAGGACGACGGCAACTACAA
GACCCGCGCCGAGGTGAAGTTCGAGGGCGACACCCTGGTGAACCGCATCGAGCTGAAGGGCATCGACTTC
AAGGAGGACGGCAACATCCTGGGGCACAAGCTGGAGTACAACTACAACAGCCACAACGTCTATATCATGG
CCGACAAGCAGAAGAACGGCATCAAGGCCAACTTCAAGATCCGCCACAACATCGAGGACGGCAGCGTGCA
GCTCGCCGACCACTACCAGCAGAACACCCCCATCGGCGACGGCCCCGTGCTGCTGCCCGACAACCACTAC
CTGAGCCACCAGTCCAAGCTGAGCAAAGACCCCAACGAGAAGCGCGATCACATGGTCCTGCTGGAGTTCG
TGACCGCCGCCGGGATCACTCTCGGCATGGACGAGCTGTACAAGTCCGGACTCAGATCTGGTGGCTCCGC
AGGATCCCGGCAAGAAGAAGCAAAGGCTGCTGTAGGTGTGACTGGAAATGACATCACTACCCCGCCAAAC
AAGGAGCCACCACCAAGCCCAGAAAAGAAAGCAAAGCCTTTGGCCACCACTCAACCTGCAAAGACTTCAA
CATCGAAAGCCAAAACACAGCCCACTTCTCTCCCTAAGCAACCAGCTCCCACCACCTCTGGTGGGTTGAA
TAAAAAACCCATGAGCCTCGCCTCAGGCTCAGTGCCAGCTGCCCCACACAAACGCCCTGCTGCTGCCACT
GCTACTGCCAGGCCTTCCACCCTACCTGCCAGAGACGTGAAGCCAAAGCCAATTACAGAAGCTAAGGTTG
CCGAAAAGCGGACCTCTCCATCCAAGCCTTCATCTGCCCCAGCCCTCAAACCTGGACCTAAAACCACCCC
AACCGTTTCAAAAGCCACATCTCCCTCAACTCTTGTTTCCACTGGACCAAGTAGTAGAAGTCCAGCTACA
ACTCTGCCTAAGAGGCCAACCAGCATCAAGACTGAGGGGAAACCTGCTGATGTCAAAAGGATGACTGCTA
AGTCTGCCTCAGCTGACTTGAGTCGCTCAAAGACCACCTCTGCCAGTTCTGTGAAGAGAAACACCACTCC
CACTGGGGCAGCACCCCCAGCAGGGATGACTTCCACTCGAGTCAAGCCCATGTCTGCACCTAGCCGCTCT
TCTGGGGCTCTTTCTGTGGACAAGAAGCCCACTTCCACTAAGCCTAGCTCCTCTGCTCCCAGGGTGAGCC
GCCTGGCCACAACTGTTTCTGCCCCTGACCTGAAGAGTGTTCGCTCCAAGGTCGGCTCTACAGAAAACAT
CAAACACCAGCCTGGAGGAGGCCGGGCCAAGGTAGAGAAAAAAACAGAGGCAGCTACCACAGCTGGGAAG
CCTGAACCTAATGCAGTCACTAAAGCAGCCGGCTCCATTGCGAGTGCACAGAAACCGCCTGCTGGGAAAG
TCCAGATAGTATCCAAAAAAGTGAGCTACAGTCATATTCAATCCAAGTGTGTTTCCAAGGACAATATTAA
GCATGTCCCTGGATGTGGCAATGTTCAGATTCAGAACAAGAAAGTGGACATATCCAAGGTCTCCTCCAAG
TGTGGGTCCAAAGCTAATATCAAGCACAAGCCTGGTGGAGGAGATGTCAAGATTGAAAGTCAGAAGTTGA
ACTTCAAGGAGAAGGCCCAAGCCAAAGTGGGATAGGGATCCACCGGATCTAGATAACTGATCATAATCAG
CCATACCACATT
