>Addgene plasmid #57145 | mPA-GFP-MAP4-C-10 | addgene partial sequence | sequence record 132279 | EGFP-C 5'-CATGGTCCTGCTGGAGTTCGTG-3'
GTCCGGACTCAGATCTGGTGGCTCCGCAGGATCCCGGCAAGAAGAAGCAAAGGCTGCTGTAGGTGTGACT
GGAAATGACATCACTACCCCGCCAAACAAGGAGCCACCACCAAGCCCAGAAAAGAAAGCAAAGCCTTTGG
CCACCACTCAACCTGCAAAGACTTCAACATCGAAAGCCAAAACACAGCCCACTTCTCTCCCTAAGCAACC
AGCTCCCACCACCTCTGGTGGGTTGAATAAAAAACCCATGAGCCTCGCCTCAGGCTCAGTGCCAGCTGCC
CCACACAAACGCCCTGCTGCTGCCACTGCTACTGCCAGGCCTTCCACCCTACCTGCCAGAGACGTGAAGC
CAAAGCCAATTACAGAAGCTAAGGTTGCCGAAAAGCGGACCTCTCCATCCAAGCCTTCATCTGCCCCAGC
CCTCAAACCTGGACCTAAAACCACCCCAACCGTTTCAAAAGCCACATCTCCCTCAACTCTTGTTTCCACT
GGACCAAGTAGTAGAAGTCCAGCTACAACTCTGCCTAAGAGGCCAACCAGCATCAAGACTGAGGGGAAAC
CTGCTGATGTCAAAAGGATGACTGCTAAGTCTGCCTCAGCTGACTTGAGTCGCTCAAAGACCACCTCTGC
CAGTTCTGTGAAGAGAAACACCACTCCCACTGGGGCAGCACCCCCAGCAGGGATGACTTCCACTCGAGTC
AAGCCCATGTCTGCACCTAGCCGCTCTTCTGGG
