[The description below was written by a language model from this plasmid's Addgene catalogue record.]
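Description:
mPA-GFP-MAP4-C-10 is a mammalian expression plasmid built on the mPA-GFP-C1 backbone (about 4.75 kb without insert), a C1-style fusion vector in which the fluorescent protein sits upstream of the cloning site so that it is joined to the N terminus of the inserted protein. It is propagated in E. coli as a high-copy plasmid under kanamycin selection, and it carries a neomycin resistance marker that permits G418 selection of transfected mammalian cells. The record does not include a feature table, so the origin of replication and the exact arrangement of the resistance cassette are not stated. The 3′ sequencing primer is named for an SV40 polyadenylation signal, which suggests one lies downstream of the fusion.

The payload is a partial mouse MAP4 (microtubule-associated protein 4) coding sequence, recorded as nucleotides 1918–3135 of the reference transcript, rather than the full-length gene. It is expressed from the CMV promoter as a fusion with monomeric photoactivatable GFP. The "C-10" in the name probably refers to the C-type vector layout and a linker of about ten residues between the two parts, although the record does not confirm this. The MAP4 fragment targets the fusion to microtubules, the localization given in the record. PA-GFP is weakly fluorescent under standard green-channel excitation until it is activated with violet light. The two listed spectral pairs, excitation 400/504 nm and emission 515/517 nm, correspond to the states before and after activation.

The construct serves as a microtubule marker for live-cell imaging. A chosen subset of labelled microtubules can be photoactivated and then followed over time to track their movement, turnover or dynamics.
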