Addgene plasmid #57145: mPA-GFP-MAP4-C-10
Purpose: Localization: Microtubules, Excitation: 400 / 504, Emission: 515 / 517
Depositing lab: Michael Davidson. Depositing organization: Florida State University, Tallahassee.
Backbone
  Vector backbone: mPA-GFP-C1
  Backbone size w/o insert (bp): 4750
  Vector type: Mammalian Expression
  Selectable markers: Neomycin (select with G418)
Growth in bacteria
  Bacterial resistance: Kanamycin, 50 μg/mL
  Growth temperature: 37°C
  Growth strain: DH5alpha
  Copy number: High Copy
Gene/Insert
  Gene/Insert name: MAP4 (alt name: NM_008633.4)
  Species: M. musculus (mouse)
  Promoter: CMV
  Tag / fusion protein: mPA-GFP (N terminal on backbone)
  Mutation: MAP4 partial sequence - nucleotides 1918-3135
  Cloning method: Unknown
  Sequencing primers: 5′ CMV-F; 3′ SV40pA-R
Terms and licenses: Academic/Nonprofit Terms; Industry Terms
Depositor comments: . Excitation = 400 / 504; Emission = 515 / 517
How to cite: mPA-GFP-MAP4-C-10 was a gift from Michael Davidson (Addgene plasmid # 57145 ; http://n2t.net/addgene:57145 ; RRID:Addgene_57145)
